Addgene plasmid #104006: pEB2-mScarlet
Purpose: Plasmid encoding mScarlet
Depositing lab: Philippe Cluzel. Depositing organization: Harvard University. Publication: Systematic characterization of maturation time of fluorescent proteins in living cells. Balleza E, Kim JM, Cluzel P. Nat Methods. 2018 Jan;15(1):47-51. doi: 10.1038/nmeth.4509. Epub 2017 Nov 20. PubMed 29320486.
Backbone
  Vector backbone: pEB2
  Backbone size w/o insert (bp): 3224
  Total vector size (bp): 3920
  Modifications to backbone: See "Notes On Plasmids In This Collection"
  Vector type: Bacterial Expression ; Low copy
Growth in bacteria
  Bacterial resistance: Kanamycin, 50 μg/mL
  Growth temperature: 37°C
  Growth strain: MG1655
  Copy number: Low Copy
Gene/Insert
  Gene/Insert name: mScarlet
  Species: Synthetic
  Insert size (bp): 696
  Mutation: Mutations relative to DsRed (MSKGE AVIKEF… N6A, R17H, T21S, V22M, H41T, N42Q, V44A, A57S, Q66M, K70R, V71A, Y72F, V73T, K83Y, L85Q, V104A, S111T, Q114E, C117T, F118L, F124L, I125R, V127T, S131P, R153E, E160D, H162K, K163M, K166R, H172R, V175A, E176D, S179T, I180T, M182K, L189M, Y192A, Y194N, S197R, I210V, T217S, H222S, L223T, F224G … EGRHSTG GMDELYK)
  Promoter: proC
  Cloning method: Gibson Cloning
  Sequencing primers: 5′ GCGTATCACGAGGCCCTTTC; 3′ AAAGGGAAAACTGTCCATATGCAC
Terms and licenses: Academic/Nonprofit Terms; Industry Terms: Not Available to Industry
Depositor comments: This FP derives from DsRed. Please see "Notes On Plasmids In This Collection" document for further details and references.
How to cite: pEB2-mScarlet was a gift from Philippe Cluzel (Addgene plasmid # 104006 ; http://n2t.net/addgene:104006 ; RRID:Addgene_104006)
