[The description below was written by a language model from this plasmid's Addgene catalogue record and pLannotate feature annotations shown in this document.]
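Description:
pEB2-mScarlet is a low-copy bacterial expression plasmid of roughly 3.9 kb that carries the red fluorescent protein mScarlet in the pEB2 backbone. It replicates from the pSC101 origin, which depends on the plasmid-encoded Rep101 (RepA) initiator protein and keeps copy number low, so the expression burden on the cell stays modest and cell-to-cell variation in gene dosage is limited. Selection is by kanamycin, conferred by the Tn5-derived neo/nptII aminoglycoside phosphotransferase gene, which is followed by a lambda t0 terminator. The short tnpA fragment annotated next to the resistance gene is most likely residual Tn5 sequence carried along with the marker, not a functional transposase. The record lists the wild-type E. coli K-12 strain MG1655 as the host.

The payload is a synthetic mScarlet coding sequence of about 700 bp, inserted by Gibson assembly. The record describes it as deriving from DsRed and lists an extensive set of substitutions relative to that protein. According to the catalogue entry, expression is driven by the proC promoter, generally used as a constitutive E. coli promoter. This promoter is not annotated in the feature table but presumably lies in the unannotated region upstream of the reading frame. A remnant of the pUC multiple cloning site and the rrnB T1 terminator follow the coding sequence, ending transcription before the replication module.

The plasmid belongs to a collection of matched constructs built to systematically characterise fluorescent protein maturation times in living cells. It is suited to steady expression of mScarlet in E. coli for benchmarking or as a red reporter.
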