Features (pLannotate 1.2.2; 8 found; start..end, strand, type, name):
    261..950     +  CDS            mScarlet: mScarlet is a basic (constitutively fluorescent) red fluorescent protein published in 2016, derived from synthetic construct. It has moderate acid sensitivity.
    961..980     +  misc_feature   MCS (fragment): pUC18/19 multiple cloning site
    991..1037    +  terminator     rrnB T1 terminator: transcription terminator T1 from the E. coli rrnB gene
   1210..2160    -  CDS            Rep101: RepA protein needed for replication with the pSC101 origin; rep101
   2208..2430    -  rep_origin     pSC101 ori: low-copy replication origin that requires the Rep101 protein
   2936..2970    -  terminator     lambda t0 terminator: minimal transcription terminator from phage lambda (Scholtissek and Grosse, 1987)
   3014..3805    -  CDS            neo: KKA2_KLEPN - Also known as kan, nptII. Experimental evidence at protein level: Swiss-Prot protein existence level 1. Resistance to kanamycin, neomycin, paromomycin, ribostamycin, butirosin and gentamicin B. From Klebsiella pneumoniae.
   3837..27      -  CDS            tnpA (fragment) (across the origin): TN5P_ECOLX - Also known as tnp. Experimental evidence at protein level: Swiss-Prot protein existence level 1. Mediates transposition of transposon Tn5 by a 'cut and paste' mechanism. First, the monomeric transposase binds the 19 bp inverted DNA repeats flanking the transposon. Then, dimerization of the DNA- bound transposase creates a synaptic DNA complex. After nicking of the first DNA strand, excision of the transposon proceeds through a series of intermediates. The transposase then mediates the insertion of the transposon at a new site by strand transfer. The activity of the wild- type tran
>Addgene plasmid #104006 | pEB2-mScarlet | addgene full sequence | sequence record 200523 | Addgene NGS Result
GCTGGCAATTCCGACGTCTAAGAAACCATTATTATCATGACATTAACCTATAAAAATAGGCGTATCACGA
GGCCCTTTCGTCTTCACCACAGCTAACACCACGTCGTCCCTATCTGCTGCCCTAGGTCTATGAGTGGTTG
CTGGATAACTTTACGGGCATGCATAAGGCTCGTATGATATATTCAGGGAGACCACAACGGTTTCCCTCTA
CAAATAATTTTGTTTAACTTTTCTAGATTTAAGAAGGAGATATACATATGAGTAAAGGAGAAGCTGTGAT
TAAAGAGTTCATGCGCTTCAAAGTTCACATGGAGGGTTCTATGAACGGTCACGAGTTCGAGATCGAAGGC
GAAGGCGAGGGCCGTCCGTATGAAGGCACCCAGACCGCCAAACTGAAAGTGACTAAAGGCGGCCCGCTGC
CTTTTTCCTGGGACATCCTGAGCCCGCAATTTATGTACGGTTCTAGGGCGTTCACCAAACACCCAGCGGA
TATCCCGGACTATTATAAGCAGTCTTTTCCGGAAGGTTTCAAGTGGGAACGCGTAATGAATTTTGAAGAT
GGTGGTGCCGTGACCGTCACTCAGGACACCTCCCTGGAGGATGGCACCCTGATCTATAAAGTTAAACTGC
GTGGTACTAATTTTCCACCTGATGGCCCGGTGATGCAGAAAAAGACGATGGGTTGGGAGGCGTCTACCGA
ACGCTTGTATCCGGAAGATGGTGTGCTGAAAGGCGACATTAAAATGGCCCTGCGCCTGAAAGATGGCGGC
CGCTATCTGGCTGACTTCAAAACCACGTACAAAGCCAAGAAACCTGTGCAGATGCCTGGCGCGTACAATG
TGGACCGCAAACTGGACATCACCTCTCATAATGAAGATTATACGGTGGTAGAGCAATATGAGCGCTCCGA
GGGTCGTCATTCTACCGGTGGCATGGATGAACTATACAAATAAATGTCCAGACCTGCAGGCATGCAAGCT
CTAGAGGCATCAAATAAAACGAAAGGCTCAGTCGAAAGACTGGGCCTTTCGTTTTATCTGTTGAAATGCA
CCAAAAACTCGTAAAAGCTCTGATGTATCTATCTTTTTTACACCGTTTTCATCTGTGCATATGGACAGTT
TTCCCTTTGATATCTAACGGTGAACAGTTGTTCTACTTTTGTTTGTTAGTCTTGATGCTTCACTGATAGA
TACAAGAGCCATAAGAACCTCAGATCCTTCCGTATTTAGCCAGTATGTTCTCTAGTGTGGTTCGTTGTTT
TTGCGTGAGCCATGAGAACGAACCATTGAGATCATGCTTACTTTGCATGTCACTCAAAAATTTTGCCTCA
AAACTGGTGAGCTGAATTTTTGCAGTTAAAGCATCGTGTAGTGTTTTTCTTAGTCCGTTACGTAGGTAGG
AATCTGATGTAATGGTTGTTGGTATTTTGTCACCATTCATTTTTATCTGGTTGTTCTCAAGTTCGGTTAC
GAGATCCATTTGTCTATCTAGTTCAACTTGGAAAATCAACGTATCAGTCGGGCGGCCTCGCTTATCAACC
ACCAATTTCATATTGCTGTAAGTGTTTAAATCTTTACTTATTGGTTTCAAAACCCATTGGTTAAGCCTTT
TAAACTCATGGTAGTTATTTTCAAGCATTAACATGAACTTAAATTCATCAAGGCTAATCTCTATATTTGC
CTTGTGAGTTTTCTTTTGTGTTAGTTCTTTTAATAACCACTCATAAATCCTCATAGAGTATTTGTTTTCA
AAAGACTTAACATGTTCCAGATTATATTTTATGAATTTTTTTAACTGGAAAAGATAAGGCAATATCTCTT
CACTAAAAACTAATTCTAATTTTTCGCTTGAGAACTTGGCATAGTTTGTCCACTGGAAAATCTCAAAGCC
TTTAACCAAAGGATTCCTGATTTCCACAGTTCTCGTCATCAGCTCTCTGGTTGCTTTAGCTAATACACCA
TAAGCATTTTCCCTACTGATGTTCATCATCTGAGCGTATTGGTTATAAGTGAACGATACCGTCCGTTCTT
TCCTTGTAGGGTTTTCAATCGTGGGGTTGAGTAGTGCCACACAGCATAAAATTAGCTTGGTTTCATGCTC
CGTTAAGTCATAGCGACTAATCGCTAGTTCATTTGCTTTGAAAACAACTAATTCAGACATACATCTCAAT
TGGTCTAGGTGATTTTAATCACTATACCAATTGAGATGGGCTAGTCAATGATAATTACTAGTCCTTTTCC
TTTGAGTTGTGGGTATCTGTAAATTCTGCTAGACCTTTGCTGGAAAACTTGTAAATTCTGCTAGACCCTC
TGTAAATTCCGCTAGACCTTTGTGTGTTTTTTTTGTTTATATTCAAGTGGTTATAATTTATAGAATAAAG
AAAGAATAAAAAAAGATAAAAAGAATAGATCCCAGCCCTGTGTATAACTCACTACTTTAGTCAGTTCCGC
AGTATTACAAAAGGATGTCGCAAACGCTGTTTGCTCCTCTACAAAACAGACCTTAAAACCCTAAAGGCTT
AAGTAGCACCCTCGCAAGCTCGGGCAAATCGCTGAATATTCCTTTTGTCTCCGACCATCAGGCACCTGAG
TCGCTGTCTTTTTCGTGACATTCAGTTCGCTGCGCTCACGGCTCTGGCAGTGAATGGGGGTAAATGGCAC
TACAGGCGCCTTTTATGGATTCATGCAAGGAAACTACCCATAATACAAGAAAAGCCCGTCACGGGCTTCT
CAGGGCGTTTTATGGCGGGTCTGCTATGTGGTGCTATCTGACTTTTTGCTGTTCAGCAGTTCCTGCCCTC
TGATTTTCCAGTCTGACCACTTCGGATTATCCCGTGACAGGTCATTCAGACTGGCTAATGCACCCAGTAA
GGCAGCGGTATCATCAACAGGCTTACCCGTCTTACTGTCAACCAGACCCGCCAGGATTCTCATGCATAAA
AAACGCCCGGCGGCAACCGAGCGTTCTGAATTAATTAATCATCGCGACTGCAGAGATCCCAGAGTCCTTA
TTAGAAGAACTCGTCAAGAAGGCGATAGAAGGCGATGCGCTGCGAATCGGGAGCGGCGATACCGTAAAGC
ACGAGGAAGCGGTCAGCCCATTCGCCGCCAAGCTCTTCAGCAATATCACGGGTAGCCAACGCTATGTCCT
GATAGCGGTCCGCCACACCCAGCCGGCCACAGTCGATGAATCCAGAAAAGCGGCCATTTTCCACCATGAT
ATTCGGCAAGCAGGCATCGCCATGGGTCACGACGAGATCCTCGCCGTCGGGCATGCGCGCCTTGAGCCTG
GCGAACAGTTCGGCTGGCGCGAGCCCCTGATGCTCTTCGTCCAGATCATCCTGATCGACAAGACCGGCTT
CCATCCGAGTACGTGCTCGCTCGATGCGATGTTTCGCTTGGTGGTCGAATGGGCAGGTAGCCGGATCAAG
CGTATGCAGCCGCCGCATTGCATCAGCCATGATGGATACTTTCTCGGCAGGAGCAAGGTGAGATGACAGG
AGATCCTGCCCCGGCACTTCGCCCAATAGCAGCCAGTCCCTTCCCGCTTCAGTGACAACGTCGAGCACAG
CTGCGCAAGGAACGCCCGTCGTGGCCAGCCACGATAGCCGCGCTGCCTCGTCCTGCAGTTCATTCAGGGC
ACCGGACAGGTCGGTCTTGACAAAAAGAACCGGGCGCCCCTGCGCTGACAGCCGGAACACGGCGGCATCA
GAGCAGCCGATTGTCTGTTGTGCCCAGTCATAGCCGAATAGCCTCTCCACCCAAGCGGCCGGAGAACCTG
CGTGCAATCCATCTTGTTCAATCATGCGAAACGATCCTCATCCTGTCTCTTGATCAGATCTTGATCCCCT
GCGCCATCAGATCCTTGGCGGCAAGAAAGCCATCCAGTTTACTTTGCAGGGCTTCCCAACCTTACCAGAG
GGCGCCCCA
